>Addgene plasmid #21182 | pAc5.1C-RLuc-V5His6 | addgene full sequence | sequence record 384271 | Addgene NGS Result
CATGAATGGCATCAACTCTGAATCAAATCTTTGCAGATGCACCTACTTCTCATTTCCACTGTCACATCAT
TTTTCCAGATCTCGCTGCCTGTTATGTGGCCCACAAACCAAGACACGTTTTATGGCCATTAAAGCTGGCT
GATCGTCGCCAAACACCAAATACATAATGAATATGTACACATTCGAGAAAGAAGCGATCAAAGAAGCGTC
TTCGGGCGGAGTAGGAGAATGCGGAGGAGAAGGAGAACGAGCTGATCTAGTATCTCTCCACAATCCAATG
CCAACTGACCAACTGGCCATATTCGGAGCAATTTGAAGCCAATTTCCATCGCCTGGCGATCGCTCCATTC
TTGGCTATATGTTTTTCACCGTTACCCGGGGCCATTTTCAAAGACTCGTCGGCAAGATAAGATTGTGTCA
CTCGCTGTCTCTCTTCATTTGTCGAAGAATGCTGAGGAATTTCGCGATGACGTCGGCGAGTATTTTGAAG
AATGAGAATAATTTGTATTTATACGAAAATCAGTTAGTGGAATTTTCTACAAAAACATGTTATCTATAGA
TAATTTTGTTGCAAAATATGTTGACTATGACAAAGATTGTATGTATATACCTTTAATGTATTCTCATTTT
CTTATGTATTTATAATGGCAATGATGATACTGATGATATTTTAAGATGATGCCAGACCAAAAGGCTTGAA
TTTCTGCGTCTTTTGCCGAACGCAGTGCATGTGCAATTGTTGTTTTTTGGAATATTCAATTTTCGGACTG
TCCGCTTTGATTTCAGTTTCTTGGCTTATTCAAAAAGCAAAGTAAAGCCAAAAAAGCGAGATGGCAATAC
CAAATGCGGCAAAACGGTAGTGGAAGGAAAGGGGTGCGGGGCAGCGGAAGGAAGGGTGGGGCGGGGCGTG
GCGGGGTCTGTGGCTGGGCGCGACGTCACCGACGTTGGAGCCACTCCTTTGACCATGTGTGCGTGTGTGT
ATTATTCGTGTCTCGCCACTCGCCGGTTGTTTTTTTCTTTTTATGCTGCGCTCTCTCTAGCGCCATCTCG
CTTACGCATGCTCAACGCACCGCATGTTGCCGTTTCCTTTTATGCGTCATTTTGGCTCGAAATAGGCAAT
TATTTAAACAAAGATTAGTCAACGAAAACGCTAAAATAAATAAGTCTACAATATGGTTACTTATTGCCAT
GTGTGTGCAGCCAACGATAGCAACAAAAGCAACAACACAGGTGGCTTTCCCTCTTTCACTTTTTGTTTGC
AAGCCGCGTGCGAGCAAGACGGCACGACCGGCAAACGCAATTACGCTGACAAAGAGCAGACGAAGTTTTG
GCGAAAAACATCAAGGCGCCTGATACGAATGCATTTGCAATAACAATTGCGATATTTAATATTGTTTATG
AAGCTGTTTGACTTCAAAACACACAAAAAAAAAAATAAAACAAATTATTTGAAAGAGAATTAGGAATCGG
ACGCTTATCGTTAGGGTAACAACAAGAAATGCTTACTGAGTCACAGCCTCTGGAAAACTGCCGCAAGCCA
GAGAGAGAGAGAAAAAGAGGGAGAGCAGCTTAGACCGCATGTGCTTGTGTGTGAGGCGTCTCTCTCTTCG
TCTCTGTTGCGCAAACGCATAGACTGCACTGAAAAAATCGATTACCTATTTTTTATGAATGAATATTTGC
ACTATTACTATTCAAAACTATTAAGATAGCAATCACATTCAATAGCCAAATACTATACCACCTGAGCGAT
GCAACGAAATGATCAATTTGAGCAAAAATGCTGCATATTTAGGACGGCATCATTATAGAAATGCTTCTTG
CTGTGTACTTTTCTCTCGTCTGGCAGCTGTTTCGCCGTTATTGTTAAAACCGGCTTAAGTTAGGTGTGTT
TTCTACGACTAGTGAATGCCCTACTAGAAGATGTGTGTTGCACAAAATGTCCCTGGAATAACCAATTTGA
AGTGCAGATAGCAGTAAACGTAAGCTAATATGAATATTATTTAACTGTAATGTTTTAATATCGCTGGACA
TTACTAATAAACCCACTATAAACACATGTACATATGTATGTTTTGGCATACAATGAGTAGTTGGGGAAAA
AATGTGTAAAAGCACCGTGACCATCACAGCATAAAGATAACCAGCTGAAGTATCGAATATGAGTAACCCC
CAAATTGAATCACATGCCGCAACTGATAGGACCCATGGAAGTACACTCTTCATGGCGATATACAAGACAC
ACACAAGCACGAACACCCAGTTGCGGAGGAAATTCTCCGTAAATGAAAACCCAATCGGCGAACAATTCAT
ACCCATATATGGTAAAAGTTTTGAACGCGACTTGAGAGCGGAGAGCATTGCGGCTGATAAGGTTTTAGCG
CTAAGCGGGCTTTATAAAACGGGCTGCGGGACCAGTTTTCATATCACTACCGTTTGAGTTCTTGTGCTGT
GTGGATACTCCTCCCGACACAAAGCCGCTCCATCAGCCAGCAGTCGTCTAATCCAGAGACCCCGGATCGG
GGTACCTACTAGTCCAGTGTGGTGGAATTCCAACATGACTTCGAAAGTTTATGATCCAGAACAAAGGAAA
CGGATGATAACTGGTCCGCAGTGGTGGGCCAGATGTAAACAAATGAATGTTCTTGATTCATTTATTAATT
ATTATGATTCAGAAAAACATGCAGAAAATGCTGTTATTTTTTTACATGGTAACGCGGCCTCTTCTTATTT
ATGGCGACATGTTGTGCCACATATTGAGCCAGTAGCGCGGTGTATTATACCAGACCTTATTGGTATGGGC
AAATCAGGCAAATCTGGTAATGGTTCTTATAGGTTACTTGATCATTACAAATATCTTACTGCATGGTTTG
AACTTCTTAATTTACCAAAGAAGATCATTTTTGTCGGCCATGATTGGGGTGCTTGTTTGGCATTTCATTA
TAGCTATGAGCATCAAGATAAGATCAAAGCAATAGTTCACGCTGAAAGTGTAGTAGATGTGATTGAATCA
TGGGATGAATGGCCTGATATTGAAGAAGATATTGCGTTGATCAAATCTGAAGAAGGAGAAAAAATGGTTT
TGGAGAATAACTTCTTCGTGGAAACCATGTTGCCATCAAAAATCATGAGAAAGTTAGAACCAGAAGAATT
TGCAGCATATCTTGAACCATTCAAAGAGAAAGGTGAAGTTCGTCGTCCAACATTATCATGGCCTCGTGAA
ATCCCGTTAGTAAAAGGTGGTAAACCTGACGTTGTACAAATTGTTAGGAATTATAATGCTTATCTACGTG
CAAGTGATGATTTACCAAAAATGTTTATTGAATCGGACCCAGGATTCTTTTCCAATGCTATTGTTGAAGG
TGCCAAGAAGTTTCCTAATACTGAATTTGTCAAAGTAAAAGGTCTTCATTTTTCGCAAGAAGATGCACCT
GATGAAATGGGAAAATATATCAAATCGTTCGTTGAGCGAGTTCTCAAAACTGAACAAGCTCGAGGTCACC
CATTCGAAGGTAAGCCTATCCCTAACCCTCTCCTCGGTCTCGATTCTACGCGTACCGGTCATCATCACCA
TCACCATTGAGTTTAAACCCGCTGATCAGCCTCGACTGTGCCTTCTAAGGCCTGAGCTCGCTGATCAGCC
TCGATCGAGGATCCAGACATGATAAGATACATTGATGAGTTTGGACAAACCACAACTAGAATGCAGTGAA
AAAAATGCTTTATTTGTGAAATTTGTGATGCTATTGCTTTATTTGTAACCATTATAAGCTGCAATAAACA
AGTTAACAACAACAATTGCATTCATTTTATGTTTCAGGTTCAGGGGGAGGTGTGGGAGGTTTTTTAAAGC
AAGTAAAACCTCTACAAATGTGGTATGGCTGATTATGATCAGTCGACCGATGCCCTTGAGAGCCTTCAAC
CCAGTCAGCTCCTTCCGGTGGGCGCGGGGCATGACTATCGTCGCCGCACTTATGACTGTCTTCTTTATCA
TGCAACTCGTAGGACAGGTGCCGGCAGCGCTCTGGGTCATTTTCGGCGAGGACCGCTTTCGCTGGAGCGC
GACGATGATCGGCCTGTCGCTTGCGGTATTCGGAATCTTGCACGCCCTCGCTCAAGCCTTCGTCACTGGT
CCCGCCACCAAACGTTTCGGCGAGAAGCAGGCCATTATCGCCGGCATGGCGGCCGACGCGCTGGGCTACG
TCTTGCTGGCGTTCGCGACGCGAGGCTGGATGGCCTTCCCCATTATGATTCTTCTCGCTTCCGGCGGCAT
CGGGATGCCCGCGTTGCAGGCCATGCTGTCCAGGCAGGTAGATGACGACCATCAGGGACAGCTTCAAGGC
CAGCAAAAGGCCAGGAACCGTAAAAAGGCCGCGTTGCTGGCGTTTTTCCATAGGCTCCGCCCCCCTGACG
AGCATCACAAAAATCGACGCTCAAGTCAGAGGTGGCGAAACCCGACAGGACTATAAAGATACCAGGCGTT
TCCCCCTGGAAGCTCCCTCGTGCGCTCTCCTGTTCCGACCCTGCCGCTTACCGGATACCTGTCCGCCTTT
CTCCCTTCGGGAAGCGTGGCGCTTTCTCATAGCTCACGCTGTAGGTATCTCAGTTCGGTGTAGGTCGTTC
GCTCCAAGCTGGGCTGTGTGCACGAACCCCCCGTTCAGCCCGACCGCTGCGCCTTATCCGGTAACTATCG
TCTTGAGTCCAACCCGGTAAGACACGACTTATCGCCACTGGCAGCAGCCACTGGTAACAGGATTAGCAGA
GCGAGGTATGTAGGCGGTGCTACAGAGTTCTTGAAGTGGTGGCCTAACTACGGCTACACTAGAAGGACAG
TATTTGGTATCTGCGCTCTGCTGAAGCCAGTTACCTTCGGAAAAAGAGTTGGTAGCTCTTGATCCGGCAA
ACAAACCACCGCTGGTAGCGGTGGTTTTTTTGTTTGCAAGCAGCAGATTACGCGCAGAAAAAAAGGATCT
CAAGAAGATCCTTTGATCTTTTCTACGGGGTCTGACGCTCAGTGGAACGAAAACTCACGTTAAGGGATTT
TGGTCATGAGATTATCAAAAAGGATCTTCACCTAGATCCTTTTAAATTAAAAATGAAGTTTTAAATCAAT
CTAAAGTATATATGAGTAAACTTGGTCTGACAGTTACCAATGCTTAATCAGTGAGGCACCTATCTCAGCG
ATCTGTCTATTTCGTTCATCCATAGTTGCCTGACTCCCCGTCGTGTAGATAACTACGATACGGGAGGGCT
TACCATCTGGCCCCAGTGCTGCAATGATACCGCGAGACCCACGCTCACCGGCTCCAGATTTATCAGCAAT
AAACCAGCCAGCCGGAAGGGCCGAGCGCAGAAGTGGTCCTGCAACTTTATCCGCCTCCATCCAGTCTATT
AATTGTTGCCGGGAAGCTAGAGTAAGTAGTTCGCCAGTTAATAGTTTGCGCAACGTTGTTGCCATTGCTG
CAGGCATCGTGGTGTCACGCTCGTCGTTTGGTATGGCTTCATTCAGCTCCGGTTCCCAACGATCAAGGCG
AGTTACATGATCCCCCATGTTGTGCAAAAAAGCGGTTAGCTCCTTCGGTCCTCCGATCGTTGTCAGAAGT
AAGTTGGCCGCAGTGTTATCACTCATGGTTATGGCAGCACTGCATAATTCTCTTACTGTCATGCCATCCG
TAAGATGCTTTTCTGTGACTGGTGAGTACTCAACCAAGTCATTCTGAGAATAGTGTATGCGGCGACCGAG
TTGCTCTTGCCCGGCGTCAACACGGGATAATACCGCGCCACATAGCAGAACTTTAAAAGTGCTCATCATT
GGAAAACGTTCTTCGGGGCGAAAACTCTCAAGGATCTTACCGCTGTTGAGATCCAGTTCGATGTAACCCA
CTCGTGCACCCAACTGATCTTCAGCATCTTTTACTTTCACCAGCGTTTCTGGGTGAGCAAAAACAGGAAG
GCAAAATGCCGCAAAAAAGGGAATAAGGGCGACACGGAAATGTTGAATACTCATACTCTTCCTTTTTCAA
TATTATTGAAGCATTTATCAGGGTTATTGTCTCATGAGCGGATACATATTTGAATGTATTTAGAAAAATA
AACAAATAGGGGTTCCGCGCACATTTCCCCGAAAAGTGCCACCTGACGTCTAAGAAACCATTATTATCAT
GACATTAACCTATAAAAATAGGCGTATCACGAGGCCCTTTCGTCTTCAAGAATTAATTCTATATTCTAAA
AACACAAATGATACTTCTAAAAAAAAAT
Features (pLannotate 1.2.2; 9 found; start..end, strand, type, name):
      1..2510    +  promoter       Ac5 promoter: Drosophila melanogaster actin 5C promoter
   2555..3487    +  CDS            Rluc: luciferase from the anthozoan coelenterate Renilla reniformis (sea pansy)
   3509..3550    +  CDS            V5 tag: epitope tag from simian virus 5
   3650..3784    -  polyA_signal   SV40 poly(A) signal: SV40 polyadenylation signal
   3807..3891    -  CDS            large T antigen (fragment): large T antigen from SV40 (simian virus 40)
   3892..4339    +  CDS            TcR (fragment): tetracycline efflux protein; tet; confers resistance to tetracycline
   4385..4973    -  rep_origin     ori: high-copy-number ColE1/pMB1/pBR322/pUC origin of replication
   5144..6004    -  CDS            AmpR: β-lactamase; bla; confers resistance to ampicillin, carbenicillin, and related antibiotics
   6005..6109    -  promoter       AmpR promoter: bla
