[The description below was written by a language model from this plasmid's Addgene catalogue record and pLannotate feature annotations shown in this document.]
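Description:
pAc5.1C-RLuc-V5His6 is a Drosophila expression plasmid built on the commercial pAc5.1C backbone, carrying the Renilla reniformis luciferase coding sequence (933 bp) inserted between the EcoRI and XhoI sites, both of which are retained. It is maintained in E. coli as a high-copy plasmid through a ColE1/pUC-type origin of replication and is selected with ampicillin through the β-lactamase gene and its native bla promoter. The full sequenced record is about 6.3 kb, consistent with the stated backbone plus insert. No selectable marker for insect cells appears in the record, so the plasmid is suited mainly to transient transfection, or to stable lines only if co-transfected with a separate selection plasmid.

Expression is driven by the roughly 2.5 kb Drosophila melanogaster actin 5C promoter, a strong constitutive promoter active in fly cell lines. The luciferase open reading frame is followed shortly by a V5 epitope tag. The construct name also indicates a hexahistidine tag, which is not annotated separately in the feature table, though the backbone normally supplies it directly after V5. These tags would allow detection or purification of the fusion protein. An SV40 polyadenylation signal lies downstream for transcript 3′ end processing. Short annotated fragments of SV40 large T antigen and a tetracycline resistance gene are backbone remnants and are not expected to be functional.

The associated publication concerns miRNA-mediated gene silencing and the roles of GW182 and the DCP1:DCP2 decapping complex. In that context, a constitutively expressed Renilla luciferase plasmid like this one would plausibly serve as a transfection and normalization control in dual-luciferase reporter assays, although the record does not state its role explicitly.
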