Addgene plasmid #21182: pAc5.1C-RLuc-V5His6
Depositing lab: Elisa Izaurralde. Depositing organization: Max Planck Institute for Developmental Biology. Publication: A crucial role for GW182 and the DCP1:DCP2 decapping complex in miRNA-mediated gene silencing. Rehwinkel J, Behm-Ansmant I, Gatfield D, Izaurralde E. RNA. 2005 Nov . 11(11):1640-7. 10.1261/rna.2191905 PubMed 16177138.
Backbone
  Vector backbone: pAc5.1C
  Backbone manufacturer: Invitrogen
  Backbone size w/o insert (bp): 5371
  Vector type: Drosophila expression
Growth in bacteria
  Bacterial resistance: Ampicillin, 100 μg/mL
  Growth temperature: 37°C
  Growth strain: DH5alpha
  Growth instructions: Dh5 alpha or XL1-blue
  Copy number: High Copy
Gene/Insert
  Gene/Insert name: Renilla Luciferase (alt name: RLuc)
  Insert size (bp): 933
  Cloning method: Restriction Enzyme; 5′ cloning site EcoRI (not destroyed); 3′ cloning site XhoI (not destroyed)
  Sequencing primers: 5′ Ac5 forward primer site; 3′ BGH reverse priming site
Terms and licenses: Academic/Nonprofit Terms; Industry Terms: Not Available to Industry
How to cite: pAc5.1C-RLuc-V5His6 was a gift from Elisa Izaurralde (Addgene plasmid # 21182 ; http://n2t.net/addgene:21182 ; RRID:Addgene_21182)
