>Addgene plasmid #21182 | pAc5.1C-RLuc-V5His6 | addgene partial sequence | sequence record 27130 | 21182 with EBV-rev
TCGATCGAGGCTGATCAGCGAGCTCAGGCCTTAGAAGGCACAGTCGAGGCTGATCAGCGGGTTTAAACTC
AATGGTGATGGTGATGATGACCGGTACGCGTAGAATCGAGACCGAGGAGAGGGTTAGGGATAGGCTTACC
TTCGAATGGGTGACCTCGAGCTTGTTCAGTTTTGAGAACTCGCTCAACGAACGATTTGATATATTTTCCC
ATTTCATCAGGTGCATCTTCTTGCGAAAAATGAAGACCTTTTACTTTGACAAATTCAGTATTAGGAAACT
TCTTGGCACCTTCAACAATAGCATTGGAAAAGAATCCTGGGTCCGATTCAATAAACATTTTTGGTAAATC
ATCACTTGCACGTAGATAAGCATTATAATTCCTAACAATTTGTACAACGTCAGGTTTACCACCTTTTACT
AACGGGATTTCACGAGGCCATGATAATGTTGGACGACGAACTTCACCTTTCTCTTTGAATGGTTCAAGAT
ATGCTGCAAATTCTTCTGGTTCTAACTTTCTCATGATTTTTGATGGCAACATGGTTTCCACGAAGAAGTT
ATTCTCCAAAACCATTTTTTCTCCTTCTTCAGATTTGATCAACGCAATATCTTCTTCAATATCAGGCCAT
TCATCCCATGATTCAATCACATCTACTACACTTTCAGCGTGAACTATTGCTTTGATCTTATCTTGATGCT
CATAGCTATA
