>Addgene plasmid #21182 | pAc5.1C-RLuc-V5His6 | addgene partial sequence | sequence record 27131 | 21182 with BGH-rev
TGATGATGACCGGTACGCGTAGAATCGAGACCGAGGAGAGGGTTAGGGATAGGCTTACCTTCGAATGGGT
GACCTCGAGCTTGTTCAGTTTTGAGAACTCGCTCAACGAACGATTTGATATATTTTCCCATTTCATCAGG
TGCATCTTCTTGCGAAAAATGAAGACCTTTTACTTTGACAAATTCAGTATTAGGAAACTTCTTGGCACCT
TCAACAATAGCATTGGAAAAGAATCCTGGGTCCGATTCAATAAACATTTTTGGTAAATCATCACTTGCAC
GTAGATAAGCATTATAATTCCTAACAATTTGTACAACGTCAGGTTTACCACCTTTTACTAACGGGATTTC
ACGAGGCCATGATAATGTTGGACGACGAACTTCACCTTTCTCTTTGAATGGTTCAAGATATGCTGCAAAT
TCTTCTGGTTCTAACTTTCTCATGATTTTTGATGGCAACATGGTTTCCACGAAGAAGTTATTCTCCAAAA
CCATTTTTTCTCCTTCTTCAGATTTGATCAACGCAATATCTTCTTCAATATCAGGCCATTCATCCCATGA
TTCAATCACA
